Addgene plasmid #55569: mTurquoise-MannII-N-10
Purpose: Localization: Golgi Complex, Excitation: 434, Emission: 474
Depositing lab: Michael Davidson. Depositing organization: Florida State University, Tallahassee.
Backbone
  Vector backbone: mTurquoise-N1
  Backbone size w/o insert (bp): 4750
  Vector type: Mammalian Expression
  Selectable markers: Neomycin (select with G418)
Growth in bacteria
  Bacterial resistance: Kanamycin, 50 μg/mL
  Growth temperature: 37°C
  Growth strain: DH5alpha
  Copy number: High Copy
Gene/Insert
  Gene/Insert name: MannII (alt name: NM_008549.2)
  Species: M. musculus (mouse)
  Mutation: aa 1-112 of MannII
  Promoter: CMV
  Tag / fusion protein: mTurquoise (C terminal on backbone)
  Cloning method: Unknown
  Sequencing primers: 5′ CMV-F; 3′ SV40pA-R
Terms and licenses: Academic/Nonprofit Terms; Industry Terms
Depositor comments: . Excitation = 434; Emission = 474
How to cite: mTurquoise-MannII-N-10 was a gift from Michael Davidson (Addgene plasmid # 55569 ; http://n2t.net/addgene:55569 ; RRID:Addgene_55569)
