[The description below was written by a language model from this plasmid's Addgene catalogue record and the feature table of its GenBank file.]
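Description:
mTurquoise-MannII-N-10 is a mammalian expression plasmid built on the mTurquoise-N1 backbone (about 4.75 kb without insert) that produces a cyan fluorescent marker for the Golgi complex. The insert is the N-terminal portion of mouse mannosidase II (MannII), amino acids 1–112, placed upstream of mTurquoise so that the fluorescent protein sits at the C terminus of the fusion. Expression is driven by the CMV promoter. In Golgi-resident glycosidases of this kind, the N-terminal region generally carries the targeting and retention information, which fits the recorded Golgi localization. mTurquoise is an enhanced, monomeric, mammalian codon-optimized CFP variant; the record lists excitation at 434 nm and emission at 474 nm.

The plasmid is maintained at high copy in E. coli under kanamycin selection, and it carries a neomycin resistance marker so that transfected mammalian cells can be selected with G418. The origin of replication and polyadenylation elements are not itemized in the record, although the listed 3′ sequencing primer implies an SV40 polyadenylation signal downstream of the fusion. The cloning method is recorded as unknown.

The available feature table covers only a 1,151 bp segment rather than the whole plasmid. It annotates the mTurquoise coding sequence, a Kozak consensus at its start codon, and standard EGFP-family primer binding sites. The region ahead of mTurquoise, where the MannII fragment would be expected, is unannotated. Typical use is live- or fixed-cell imaging of Golgi morphology and dynamics, including multicolour experiments alongside spectrally distinct organelle markers.
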