LOCUS       Exported 1151 bp ds-DNA linear SYN 23-MAY-2021
DEFINITION  Localization: Golgi Complex, Excitation: 434, Emission: 474.
ACCESSION   .
VERSION     .
KEYWORDS    mTurquoise-MannII-N-10
SOURCE      synthetic DNA construct
  ORGANISM  synthetic DNA construct
REFERENCE   1 (bases 1 to 1151)
  TITLE     Davidson Cyan Fluorescent Proteins
REFERENCE   2 (bases 1 to 1151)
  AUTHORS   .
  TITLE     Direct Submission
  JOURNAL   Exported May 23, 2021 from SnapGene Server 1.1.58
            http://www.snapgene.com
FEATURES             Location/Qualifiers
     source          1..1151
                     /organism="synthetic DNA construct"
                     /mol_type="other DNA"
     regulatory      386..395
                     /regulatory_class="other"
                     /note="vertebrate consensus sequence for strong initiation
                     of translation (Kozak, 1987)"
     CDS             392..1111
                     /codon_start=1
                     /product="enhanced monomeric variant of CFP (Goedhart et
                     al., 2010)"
                     /label=mTurquoise
                     /note="mammalian codon-optimized"
                     /translation="MVSKGEELFTGVVPILVELDGDVNGHKFSVSGEGEGDATYGKLTL
                     KFICTTGKLPVPWPTLVTTLSWGVQCFARYPDHMKQHDFFKSAMPEGYVQERTIFFKDD
                     GNYKTRAEVKFEGDTLVNRIELKGIDFKEDGNILGHKLEYNYISDNVYITADKQKNGIK
                     ANFKIRHNIEDGGVQLADHYQQNTPIGDGPVLLPDNHYLSTQSKLSKDPNEKRDHMVLL
                     EFVTAAGITLGMDELYK"
     primer_bind     complement(437..458)
                     /label=EGFP-N
                     /note="EGFP, reverse primer"
     primer_bind     complement(698..717)
                     /label=EXFP-R
                     /note="For distinguishing EGFP variants, reverse primer"
     primer_bind     1045..1066
                     /label=EGFP-C
                     /note="EGFP, forward primer"
ORIGIN
        1 tgacgtcaga tccgctagcg ccaccatgaa gttaagtcgc cagttcaccg tgtttggcag
       61 cgcgatcttc tgcgtcgtaa tcttctcact ctacctgatg ctggacaggg gtcacttgga
      121 ctaccctcgg ggcccgcgcc aggagggctc ctttccgcag ggccagcttt caatattgca
      181 agaaaagatt gaccatttgg agcgtttgct cgctgagaac aacgagatca tctcaaatat
      241 cagagactca gtcatcaacc tgagcgagtc tgtggaggac ggcccgcggg ggtcaccagg
      301 caacgccagc caaggctcca tccacctcca ctcgccacag ttggccctgc aggctgaccc
      361 cagctccgga tcggatccac cggtcgccac catggtgagc aagggcgagg agctgttcac
      421 cggggtggtg cccatcctgg tcgagctgga cggcgacgta aacggccaca agttcagcgt
      481 gtccggcgag ggcgagggcg atgccaccta cggcaagctg accctgaagt tcatctgcac
      541 caccggcaag ctgcccgtgc cctggcccac cctcgtgacc accctgtcct ggggcgtgca
      601 gtgcttcgcc cgctaccccg accacatgaa gcagcacgac ttcttcaagt ccgccatgcc
      661 cgaaggctac gtccaggagc gcaccatctt cttcaaggac gacggcaact acaagacccg
      721 cgccgaggtg aagttcgagg gcgacaccct ggtgaaccgc atcgagctga agggcatcga
      781 cttcaaggag gacggcaaca tcctggggca caagctggag tacaactaca tcagcgacaa
      841 cgtctatatc accgccgaca agcagaagaa cggcatcaag gccaacttca agatccgcca
      901 caacatcgag gacggcggcg tgcagctcgc cgaccactac cagcagaaca cccccatcgg
      961 cgacggcccc gtgctgctgc ccgacaacca ctacctgagc acccagtcca agctgagcaa
     1021 agaccccaac gagaagcgcg atcacatggt cctgctggag ttcgtgaccg ccgccgggat
     1081 cactctcggc atggacgagc tgtacaagta aagcggccgc gactctagat cataatcagc
     1141 cataccacat t
//
